Addgene plasmid #242539: pCART0003_pIVTRup(BsmBI)_ABEmax7.10-SpRY
Purpose: IVT
Depositing lab: Christoph Bock & Paul Datlinger. Depositing organization: CeMM Research Center for Molecular Medicine. Publication: Systematic discovery of CRISPR-boosted CAR T cell immunotherapies. Datlinger P, Pankevich EV, Arnold CD, Pranckevicius N, Lin J, Romanovskaia D, Schaefer M, Piras F, Orts AC, Nemc A, Biesaga PN, Chan M, Neuwirth T, Artemov AV, Li W, Ladstatter S, Krausgruber T, Bock C. Nature. 2025 Oct;646(8086):963-972. doi: 10.1038/s41586-025-09507-9. Epub 2025 Sep 24. PubMed 40993398.
Backbone
  Vector backbone: pIVTRup(BsmBI)
  Vector type: CRISPR
Growth in bacteria
  Bacterial resistance: Ampicillin, 100 μg/mL
  Growth temperature: 37°C
  Growth strain: DH5alpha
  Copy number: High Copy
Gene/Insert
  Gene/Insert name: ABEmax7.10-SpRY (SpRY-ABE)
  Species: Other
  Insert size (bp): 5415
  Mutation: D10A
  Cloning method: Gibson Cloning
Resource information
  A portion of this plasmid was derived from a plasmid made by: 10.1126/science.aba8853 (Walton et al. 2020)
Terms and licenses: Academic/Nonprofit Terms; Industry Terms: Not Available to Industry
Depositor comments: Source insert Addgene ID 140003
How to cite: pCART0003_pIVTRup(BsmBI)_ABEmax7.10-SpRY was a gift from Christoph Bock & Paul Datlinger (Addgene plasmid # 242539 ; http://n2t.net/addgene:242539 ; RRID:Addgene_242539)
