[The description below was written by a language model from this plasmid's Addgene catalogue record and pLannotate feature annotations shown in this document.]
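Description:
pCART0003_pIVTRup(BsmBI)_ABEmax7.10-SpRY is a bacterial template plasmid for in vitro transcription (IVT) of mRNA encoding an adenine base editor, built by Gibson cloning in the pIVTRup(BsmBI) backbone. It is propagated in E. coli at high copy from a ColE1/pUC-type origin and selected with ampicillin through the AmpR β-lactamase gene. The feature table also detects a neo/nptII kanamycin-resistance coding sequence next to a Tn5 transposase fragment, an f1 phage origin, and remnants of a lac cloning region (lacZα fragment, lac promoter and operator, CAP site, lacI fragment). These appear to be backbone carry-over; only ampicillin is listed as the selection.

The payload is the 5.4 kb ABEmax7.10-SpRY (SpRY-ABE) open reading frame, derived from a previously published SpRY base editor plasmid. Two T7 promoters are annotated upstream, giving bacteriophage T7 RNA polymerase a start point for run-off synthesis of the transcript. The coding region begins with two tandem copies of E. coli TadA, the tRNA adenosine deaminase; ABE7.10-type editors typically pair a wild-type and an evolved monomer, although the annotation does not distinguish them. These are fused to a Streptococcus pyogenes Cas9 derivative. The annotation tool labels this as a dCas9 fragment, but the record lists only the D10A mutation, consistent with a nickase as used in base editors. SpRY is an engineered Cas9 variant with greatly relaxed PAM requirements, so the fusion can direct A•T to G•C conversion at a very wide range of sites. Untranslated regions, nuclear localisation signals and any poly(A) segment are not annotated. The associated publication concerns CRISPR-based enhancement of CAR T cells, suggesting the transcribed mRNA is intended for delivering the editor into T cells, though the record states only "IVT" as the purpose.
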