Features (pLannotate 1.2.2; 16 found; start..end, strand, type, name):
     75..93      +  promoter       T7 promoter: promoter for bacteriophage T7 RNA polymerase
    165..183     +  promoter       T7 promoter: promoter for bacteriophage T7 RNA polymerase
    286..762     +  CDS            tadA: TADA_ECOLI - Also known as yfhC. Experimental evidence at protein level: Swiss-Prot protein existence level 1. Catalyzes the deamination of adenosine to inosine at the wobble position 34 of tRNA(Arg2). Essential for cell viability. From Escherichia coli (strain K12).
    883..1374    +  CDS            tadA: TADA_ECOLI - Also known as yfhC. Experimental evidence at protein level: Swiss-Prot protein existence level 1. Catalyzes the deamination of adenosine to inosine at the wobble position 34 of tRNA(Arg2). Essential for cell viability. From Escherichia coli (strain K12).
   1474..5575    +  CDS            dCas9 (fragment): catalytically dead mutant of the Cas9 endonuclease from the Streptococcus pyogenes Type II CRISPR/Cas system RNA-guided DNA-binding protein that lacks endonuclease activity due to the D10A mutation in the RuvC catalytic domain and the N863A mutation in the HNH catalytic domain
   5997..6013    -  protein_bind   lac operator: The lac repressor binds to the lac operator to inhibit transcription in E. coli. This inhibition can be relieved by adding lactose or isopropyl-β-D-thiogalactopyranoside (IPTG). lac repressor encoded by lacI
   6021..6051    -  promoter       lac promoter: promoter for the E. coli lac operon
   6066..6087    -  protein_bind   CAP binding site: CAP binding activates transcription in the presence of cAMP. E. coli catabolite activator protein
   6100..6192    -  CDS            lacI (fragment): lac repressor; lacI; The lac repressor binds to the lac operator to inhibit transcription in E. coli. This inhibition can be relieved by adding lactose or isopropyl-β-D-thiogalactopyranoside (IPTG).
   6375..6963    -  rep_origin     ori: high-copy-number ColE1/pMB1/pBR322/pUC origin of replication
   7134..7994    -  CDS            AmpR: β-lactamase; bla; confers resistance to ampicillin, carbenicillin, and related antibiotics
   7995..8011    -  promoter       AmpR promoter (fragment): bla
   8015..8806    -  CDS            neo: KKA2_KLEPN - Also known as kan, nptII. Experimental evidence at protein level: Swiss-Prot protein existence level 1. Resistance to kanamycin, neomycin, paromomycin, ribostamycin, butirosin and gentamicin B. From Klebsiella pneumoniae.
   8838..9137    -  CDS            tnpA (fragment): TN5P_ECOLX - Also known as tnp. Experimental evidence at protein level: Swiss-Prot protein existence level 1. Mediates transposition of transposon Tn5 by a 'cut and paste' mechanism. First, the monomeric transposase binds the 19 bp inverted DNA repeats flanking the transposon. Then, dimerization of the DNA- bound transposase creates a synaptic DNA complex. After nicking of the first DNA strand, excision of the transposon proceeds through a series of intermediates. The transposase then mediates the insertion of the transposon at a new site by strand transfer. The activity of the wild- type tran
   9150..9578    -  rep_origin     f1 ori (sequence partly withheld): f1 bacteriophage origin of replication; arrow indicates direction of (+) strand synthesis
   9582..72      -  CDS            lacZα (fragment) (across the origin): LacZα fragment of β-galactosidase; lacZ fragment
>Addgene plasmid #242539 | pCART0003_pIVTRup(BsmBI)_ABEmax7.10-SpRY | addgene full sequence | sequence record 493695 | Addgene NGS Result
CTGCAAGGCGATTAAGTTGGGTAACGCCAGGGTTTTCCCAGTCACGACGTTGTAAAACGACGGCCAGTGA
ATTGTAATACGACTCACTATAGGGCGAATTGGGCCCTCTAGATGCATGCTCGAGCGGCCGCCAGTGTGAT
GGATTTGGACCCTCGTACAGAAGCTAATACGACTCACTATAGGGAAATAAGAGAGAAAAGAAGAGTAAGA
AGAAATATAAGAGCCACCATGAAACGGACAGCCGACGGAAGCGAGTTCGAGTCACCAAAGAAGAAGCGGA
AAGTCTCTGAAGTCGAGTTTAGCCACGAGTATTGGATGAGGCACGCACTGACCCTGGCAAAGCGAGCATG
GGATGAAAGAGAAGTCCCCGTGGGCGCCGTGCTGGTGCACAACAATAGAGTGATCGGAGAGGGATGGAAC
AGGCCAATCGGCCGCCACGACCCTACCGCACACGCAGAGATCATGGCACTGAGGCAGGGAGGCCTGGTCA
TGCAGAATTACCGCCTGATCGATGCCACCCTGTATGTGACACTGGAGCCATGCGTGATGTGCGCAGGAGC
AATGATCCACAGCAGGATCGGAAGAGTGGTGTTCGGAGCACGGGACGCCAAGACCGGCGCAGCAGGCTCC
CTGATGGATGTGCTGCACCACCCCGGCATGAACCACCGGGTGGAGATCACAGAGGGAATCCTGGCAGACG
AGTGCGCCGCCCTGCTGAGCGATTTCTTTAGAATGCGGAGACAGGAGATCAAGGCCCAGAAGAAGGCACA
GAGCTCCACCGACTCTGGAGGATCTAGCGGAGGATCCTCTGGAAGCGAGACACCAGGCACAAGCGAGTCC
GCCACACCAGAGAGCTCCGGCGGCTCCTCCGGAGGATCCTCTGAGGTGGAGTTTTCCCACGAGTACTGGA
TGAGACATGCCCTGACCCTGGCCAAGAGGGCACGCGATGAGAGGGAGGTGCCTGTGGGAGCCGTGCTGGT
GCTGAACAATAGAGTGATCGGCGAGGGCTGGAACAGAGCCATCGGCCTGCACGACCCAACAGCCCATGCC
GAAATTATGGCCCTGAGACAGGGCGGCCTGGTCATGCAGAACTACAGACTGATTGACGCCACCCTGTACG
TGACATTCGAGCCTTGCGTGATGTGCGCCGGCGCCATGATCCACTCTAGGATCGGCCGCGTGGTGTTTGG
CGTGAGGAACGCAAAAACCGGCGCCGCAGGCTCCCTGATGGACGTGCTGCACTACCCCGGCATGAATCAC
CGCGTCGAAATTACCGAGGGAATCCTGGCAGATGAATGTGCCGCCCTGCTGTGCTATTTCTTTCGGATGC
CTAGACAGGTGTTCAATGCTCAGAAGAAGGCCCAGAGCTCCACCGACTCCGGAGGATCTAGCGGAGGCTC
CTCTGGCTCTGAGACACCTGGCACAAGCGAGAGCGCAACACCTGAAAGCAGCGGGGGCAGCAGCGGGGGG
TCAGACAAGAAGTACAGCATCGGCCTGGCCATCGGCACCAACTCTGTGGGCTGGGCCGTGATCACCGACG
AGTACAAGGTGCCCAGCAAGAAATTCAAGGTGCTGGGCAACACCGACCGGCACAGCATCAAGAAGAACCT
GATCGGAGCCCTGCTGTTCGACAGCGGCGAAACAGCCGAGAGAACCCGGCTGAAGAGAACCGCCAGAAGA
AGATACACCAGACGGAAGAACCGGATCTGCTATCTGCAAGAGATCTTCAGCAACGAGATGGCCAAGGTGG
ACGACAGCTTCTTCCACAGACTGGAAGAGTCCTTCCTGGTGGAAGAGGATAAGAAGCACGAGCGGCACCC
CATCTTCGGCAACATCGTGGACGAGGTGGCCTACCACGAGAAGTACCCCACCATCTACCACCTGAGAAAG
AAACTGGTGGACAGCACCGACAAGGCCGACCTGCGGCTGATCTATCTGGCCCTGGCCCACATGATCAAGT
TCCGGGGCCACTTCCTGATCGAGGGCGACCTGAACCCCGACAACAGCGACGTGGACAAGCTGTTCATCCA
GCTGGTGCAGACCTACAACCAGCTGTTCGAGGAAAACCCCATCAACGCCAGCGGCGTGGACGCCAAGGCC
ATCCTGTCTGCCAGACTGAGCAAGAGCAGACGGCTGGAAAATCTGATCGCCCAGCTGCCCGGCGAGAAGA
AGAATGGCCTGTTCGGAAACCTGATTGCCCTGAGCCTGGGCCTGACCCCCAACTTCAAGAGCAACTTCGA
CCTGGCCGAGGATGCCAAACTGCAGCTGAGCAAGGACACCTACGACGACGACCTGGACAACCTGCTGGCC
CAGATCGGCGACCAGTACGCCGACCTGTTTCTGGCCGCCAAGAACCTGTCCGACGCCATCCTGCTGAGCG
ACATCCTGAGAGTGAACACCGAGATCACCAAGGCCCCCCTGAGCGCCTCTATGATCAAGAGATACGACGA
GCACCACCAGGACCTGACCCTGCTGAAAGCTCTCGTGCGGCAGCAGCTGCCTGAGAAGTACAAAGAGATT
TTCTTCGACCAGAGCAAGAACGGCTACGCCGGCTACATTGACGGCGGAGCCAGCCAGGAAGAGTTCTACA
AGTTCATCAAGCCCATCCTGGAAAAGATGGACGGCACCGAGGAACTGCTCGTGAAGCTGAACAGAGAGGA
CCTGCTGCGGAAGCAGCGGACCTTCGACAACGGCAGCATCCCCCACCAGATCCACCTGGGAGAGCTGCAC
GCCATTCTGCGGCGGCAGGAAGATTTTTACCCATTCCTGAAGGACAACCGGGAAAAGATCGAGAAGATCC
TGACCTTCCGCATCCCCTACTACGTGGGCCCTCTGGCCAGGGGAAACAGCAGATTCGCCTGGATGACCAG
AAAGAGCGAGGAAACCATCACCCCCTGGAACTTCGAGGAAGTGGTGGACAAGGGCGCTTCCGCCCAGAGC
TTCATCGAGCGGATGACCAACTTCGATAAGAACCTGCCCAACGAGAAGGTGCTGCCCAAGCACAGCCTGC
TGTACGAGTACTTCACCGTGTATAACGAGCTGACCAAAGTGAAATACGTGACCGAGGGAATGAGAAAGCC
CGCCTTCCTGAGCGGCGAGCAGAAAAAGGCCATCGTGGACCTGCTGTTCAAGACCAACCGGAAAGTGACC
GTGAAGCAGCTGAAAGAGGACTACTTCAAGAAAATCGAGTGCTTCGACTCCGTGGAAATCTCCGGCGTGG
AAGATCGGTTCAACGCCTCCCTGGGCACATACCACGATCTGCTGAAAATTATCAAGGACAAGGACTTCCT
GGACAATGAGGAAAACGAGGACATTCTGGAAGATATCGTGCTGACCCTGACACTGTTTGAGGACAGAGAG
ATGATCGAGGAACGGCTGAAAACCTATGCCCACCTGTTCGACGACAAAGTGATGAAGCAGCTGAAGCGGC
GGAGATACACCGGCTGGGGCAGGCTGAGCCGGAAGCTGATCAACGGCATCCGGGACAAGCAGTCCGGCAA
GACAATCCTGGATTTCCTGAAGTCCGACGGCTTCGCCAACAGAAACTTCATGCAGCTGATCCACGACGAC
AGCCTGACCTTTAAAGAGGACATCCAGAAAGCCCAGGTGTCCGGCCAGGGCGATAGCCTGCACGAGCACA
TTGCCAATCTGGCCGGCAGCCCCGCCATTAAGAAGGGCATCCTGCAGACAGTGAAGGTGGTGGACGAGCT
CGTGAAAGTGATGGGCCGGCACAAGCCCGAGAACATCGTGATCGAAATGGCCAGAGAGAACCAGACCACC
CAGAAGGGACAGAAGAACAGCCGCGAGAGAATGAAGCGGATCGAAGAGGGCATCAAAGAGCTGGGCAGCC
AGATCCTGAAAGAACACCCCGTGGAAAACACCCAGCTGCAGAACGAGAAGCTGTACCTGTACTACCTGCA
GAATGGGCGGGATATGTACGTGGACCAGGAACTGGACATCAACCGGCTGTCCGACTACGATGTGGACCAT
ATCGTGCCTCAGAGCTTTCTGAAGGACGACTCCATCGACAACAAGGTGCTGACCAGAAGCGACAAGAACC
GGGGCAAGAGCGACAACGTGCCCTCCGAAGAGGTCGTGAAGAAGATGAAGAACTACTGGCGGCAGCTGCT
GAACGCCAAGCTGATTACCCAGAGAAAGTTCGACAATCTGACCAAGGCCGAGAGAGGCGGCCTGAGCGAA
CTGGATAAGGCCGGCTTCATCAAGAGACAGCTGGTGGAAACCCGGCAGATCACAAAGCACGTGGCACAGA
TCCTGGACTCCCGGATGAACACTAAGTACGACGAGAATGACAAGCTGATCCGGGAAGTGAAAGTGATCAC
CCTGAAGTCCAAGCTGGTGTCCGATTTCCGGAAGGATTTCCAGTTTTACAAAGTGCGCGAGATCAACAAC
TACCACCACGCCCACGACGCCTACCTGAACGCCGTCGTGGGAACCGCCCTGATCAAAAAGTACCCTAAGC
TGGAAAGCGAGTTCGTGTACGGCGACTACAAGGTGTACGACGTGCGGAAGATGATCGCCAAGAGCGAGCA
GGAAATCGGCAAGGCTACCGCCAAGTACTTCTTCTACAGCAACATCATGAACTTTTTCAAGACCGAGATT
ACCCTGGCCAACGGCGAGATCCGGAAGCGGCCTCTGATCGAGACAAACGGCGAAACCGGGGAGATCGTGT
GGGATAAGGGCCGGGATTTTGCCACCGTGCGGAAAGTGCTGAGCATGCCCCAAGTGAATATCGTGAAAAA
GACCGAGGTGCAGACAGGCGGCTTCAGCAAAGAGTCTATCAGACCCAAGAGGAACAGCGATAAGCTGATC
GCCAGAAAGAAGGACTGGGACCCTAAGAAGTACGGCGGCTTCCTGTGGCCCACCGTGGCCTATTCTGTGC
TGGTGGTGGCCAAAGTGGAAAAGGGCAAGTCCAAGAAACTGAAGAGTGTGAAAGAGCTGCTGGGGATCAC
CATCATGGAAAGAAGCAGCTTCGAGAAGAATCCCATCGACTTTCTGGAAGCCAAGGGCTACAAAGAAGTG
AAAAAGGACCTGATCATCAAGCTGCCTAAGTACTCCCTGTTCGAGCTGGAAAACGGCCGGAAGAGAATGC
TGGCCTCTGCCAAGCAGCTGCAGAAGGGAAACGAACTGGCCCTGCCCTCCAAATATGTGAACTTCCTGTA
CCTGGCCAGCCACTATGAGAAGCTGAAGGGCTCCCCCGAGGATAATGAGCAGAAACAGCTGTTTGTGGAA
CAGCACAAGCACTACCTGGACGAGATCATCGAGCAGATCAGCGAGTTCTCCAAGAGAGTGATCCTGGCCG
ACGCTAATCTGGACAAAGTGCTGTCCGCCTACAACAAGCACCGGGATAAGCCCATCAGAGAGCAGGCCGA
GAATATCATCCACCTGTTTACCCTGACCAGACTGGGAGCCCCTAGAGCCTTCAAGTACTTTGACACCACC
ATCGACCCCAAGCAGTACAGAAGCACCAAAGAGGTGCTGGACGCCACCCTGATCCACCAGAGCATCACCG
GCCTGTACGAGACACGGATCGACCTGTCTCAGCTGGGAGGTGACTCTGGCGGCTCAAAAAGAACCGCCGA
CGGCAGCGAATTCGAGCCCAAGAAGAAGAGGAAAGTCGGAAGCGGATGAATCGCTGCCTTCTGCGGGGCT
TGCCTTCTGGCCATGCCCTTCTTCTCTCCCTTGCACCTGTACCTCTTGGTCTTTGAATAAAGCCTGAGTA
GGAAGTGAGGGTCTAGAAAAAAAAAAAAAAAAAAAAAAAAAAAAAAAAAAAAAAAAAAAAAAAAAAAAAA
AAAAAAAAAAAAAAAAAAAAAAAAAAAAAAAAAAAAAAAAATGAGCCGCGATCAATAACCGACACTCCTG
CGTCGCCTACGCGCTACGATCTGCAGAATTCCAGCACACTGGCGGCCGTTACTAGTGGATCCGAGCTCGG
TACCAAGCTTGGCGTAATCATGGTCATAGCTGTTTCCTGTGTGAAATTGTTATCCGCTCACAATTCCACA
CAACATACGAGCCGGAAGCATAAAGTGTAAAGCCTGGGGTGCCTAATGAGTGAGCTAACTCACATTAATT
GCGTTGCGCTCACTGCCCGCTTTCCAGTCGGGAAACCTGTCGTGCCAGCTGCATTAATGAATCGGCCAAC
GCGCGGGGAGAGGCGGTTTGCGTATTGGGCGCTCTTCCGCTTCCTCGCTCACTGACTCGCTGCGCTCGGT
CGTTCGGCTGCGGCGAGCGGTATCAGCTCACTCAAAGGCGGTAATACGGTTATCCACAGAATCAGGGGAT
AACGCAGGAAAGAACATGTGAGCAAAAGGCCAGCAAAAGGCCAGGAACCGTAAAAAGGCCGCGTTGCTGG
CGTTTTTCCATAGGCTCCGCCCCCCTGACGAGCATCACAAAAATCGACGCTCAAGTCAGAGGTGGCGAAA
CCCGACAGGACTATAAAGATACCAGGCGTTTCCCCCTGGAAGCTCCCTCGTGCGCTCTCCTGTTCCGACC
CTGCCGCTTACCGGATACCTGTCCGCCTTTCTCCCTTCGGGAAGCGTGGCGCTTTCTCATAGCTCACGCT
GTAGGTATCTCAGTTCGGTGTAGGTCGTTCGCTCCAAGCTGGGCTGTGTGCACGAACCCCCCGTTCAGCC
CGACCGCTGCGCCTTATCCGGTAACTATCGTCTTGAGTCCAACCCGGTAAGACACGACTTATCGCCACTG
GCAGCAGCCACTGGTAACAGGATTAGCAGAGCGAGGTATGTAGGCGGTGCTACAGAGTTCTTGAAGTGGT
GGCCTAACTACGGCTACACTAGAAGAACAGTATTTGGTATCTGCGCTCTGCTGAAGCCAGTTACCTTCGG
AAAAAGAGTTGGTAGCTCTTGATCCGGCAAACAAACCACCGCTGGTAGCGGTGGTTTTTTTGTTTGCAAG
CAGCAGATTACGCGCAGAAAAAAAGGATCTCAAGAAGATCCTTTGATCTTTTCTACGGGGTCTGACGCTC
AGTGGAACGAAAACTCACGTTAAGGGATTTTGGTCATGAGATTATCAAAAAGGATCTTCACCTAGATCCT
TTTAAATTAAAAATGAAGTTTTAAATCAATCTAAAGTATATATGAGTAAACTTGGTCTGACAGTTACCAA
TGCTTAATCAGTGAGGCACCTATCTCAGCGATCTGTCTATTTCGTTCATCCATAGTTGCCTGACTCCCCG
TCGTGTAGATAACTACGATACGGGAGGGCTTACCATCTGGCCCCAGTGCTGCAATGATACCGCGAGACCC
ACGCTCACCGGCTCCAGATTTATCAGCAATAAACCAGCCAGCCGGAAGGGCCGAGCGCAGAAGTGGTCCT
GCAACTTTATCCGCCTCCATCCAGTCTATTAATTGTTGCCGGGAAGCTAGAGTAAGTAGTTCGCCAGTTA
ATAGTTTGCGCAACGTTGTTGCCATTGCTACAGGCATCGTGGTGTCACGCTCGTCGTTTGGTATGGCTTC
ATTCAGCTCCGGTTCCCAACGATCAAGGCGAGTTACATGATCCCCCATGTTGTGCAAAAAAGCGGTTAGC
TCCTTCGGTCCTCCGATCGTTGTCAGAAGTAAGTTGGCCGCAGTGTTATCACTCATGGTTATGGCAGCAC
TGCATAATTCTCTTACTGTCATGCCATCCGTAAGATGCTTTTCTGTGACTGGTGAGTACTCAACCAAGTC
ATTCTGAGAATAGTGTATGCGGCGACCGAGTTGCTCTTGCCCGGCGTCAATACGGGATAATACCGCGCCA
CATAGCAGAACTTTAAAAGTGCTCATCATTGGAAAACGTTCTTCGGGGCGAAAACTCTCAAGGATCTTAC
CGCTGTTGAGATCCAGTTCGATGTAACCCACTCGTGCACCCAACTGATCTTCAGCATCTTTTACTTTCAC
CAGCGTTTCTGGGTGAGCAAAAACAGGAAGGCAAAATGCCGCAAAAAAGGGAATAAGGGCGACACGGAAA
TGTTGAATACTCATACTCTTCCTTTTTCAATTCAGAAGAACTCGTCAAGAAGGCGATAGAAGGCGATGCG
CTGCGAATCGGGAGCGGCGATACCGTAAAGCACGAGGAAGCGGTCAGCCCATTCGCCGCCAAGCTCTTCA
GCAATATCACGGGTAGCCAACGCTATGTCCTGATAGCGGTCCGCCACACCCAGCCGGCCACAGTCGATGA
ATCCAGAAAAGCGGCCATTTTCCACCATGATATTCGGCAAGCAGGCATCGCCATGGGTCACGACGAGATC
CTCGCCGTCGGGCATGCGCGCCTTGAGCCTGGCGAACAGTTCGGCTGGCGCGAGCCCCTGATGCTCTTCG
TCCAGATCATCCTGATCGACAAGACCGGCTTCCATCCGAGTACGTGCTCGCTCGATGCGATGTTTCGCTT
GGTGGTCGAATGGGCAGGTAGCCGGATCAAGCGTATGCAGCCGCCGCATTGCATCAGCCATGATGGATAC
TTTCTCGGCAGGAGCAAGGTGGGATGACAGGAGATCCTGCCCCGGCACTTCGCCCAATAGCAGCCAGTCC
CTTCCCGCTTCAGTGACAACGTCGAGCACAGCTGCGCAAGGAACGCCCGTCGTGGCCAGCCACGATAGCC
GCGCTGCCTCGTCCTGCAGTTCATTCAGGGCACCGGACAGGTCGGTCTTGACAAAAAGAACCGGGCGCCC
CTGCGCTGACAGCCGGAACACGGCGGCATCAGAGCAGCCGATTGTCTGTTGTGCCCAGTCATAGCCGAAT
AGCCTCTCCACCCAAGCGGCCGGAGAACCTGCGTGCAATCCATCTTGTTCAATCATGCGAAACGATCCTC
ATCCTGTCTCTTGATCAGATCTTGATCCCCTGCGCCATCAGATCCTTGGCGGCAAGAAAGCCATCCAGTT
TACTTTGCAGGGCTTCCCAACCTTACCAGAGGGCGCCCCAGCTGGCAATTCCGGTTCGCTTGCTGTCCAT
AAAACCGCCCAGTCTAGCTATCGCCATGTAAGCCCACTGCAAGCTACCTGCTTTCTCTTTGCGCTTGCGT
TTTCCCTTGTCCAGATAGCCCAGTAGCTGACATTCATCCGGGGTCAGCACCGTTTCTGCGGACTGGCTTT
CTACGTGTTCCGCTTCCTTTAGCAGCCCTTGCGCCCTGAATTTTGTTAAAATTCGCGTTAAATTTTTGTT
AAATCAGCTCATTTTTTAACCAATAGGCCGAAATCGGCAAAATCCCTTATAAATCAAAAGAATAGACCGA
GATAGGGT
[37 nt withheld, positions 9249-9285]
AAAGAACGTGGACTCCAACGTCAAAGG
[49 nt withheld, positions 9313-9361]
T
[91 nt withheld, positions 9363-9453]
G
[124 nt withheld, positions 9455-9578]
CCATTCGCCATTCAGGCTGCGCAACTGTTGGGAAGGGCGATCGGTGCGGGCCTCTTCGCTATTACGCCAG
CTGGCGAAAGGGGGATGTG
